Addgene plasmid #51686: pcDNA3.1-aDTX-lumitoxin
Purpose: Expression vector for aDTX-lumitoxin
Depositing lab: Edward Boyden. Depositing organization: Massachusetts Institute of Technology. Publication: A fully genetically encoded protein architecture for optical control of peptide ligand concentration. Schmidt D, Tillberg PW, Chen F, Boyden ES. Nat Commun. 2014 Jan 10;5:3019. doi: 10.1038/ncomms4019. PubMed 24407101.
Backbone
  Vector backbone: pcDNA3.1+
  Backbone size w/o insert (bp): 5341
  Total vector size (bp): 6991
  Vector type: Mammalian Expression
Growth in bacteria
  Bacterial resistance: Ampicillin, 100 μg/mL
  Growth temperature: 37°C
  Growth strain: DH5alpha
  Copy number: High Copy
Gene/Insert
  Gene/Insert name: aDTX-lumitoxin (alt name: α-Dendrotoxin)
  Species: Synthetic
  Insert size (bp): 1650
  GenBank ID: KF878105
  Promoter: CMV
  Tag / fusion protein: mCherry (C terminal on insert)
  Cloning method: Restriction Enzyme; 5′ cloning site NheI (not destroyed); 3′ cloning site XbaI (not destroyed)
  Sequencing primers: 5′ T7 (TAATACGACTCACTATAGGG); 3′ BGHR (TAGAAGGCACAGTCGAGG)
Terms and licenses: Academic/Nonprofit Terms; Industry Terms: Not Available to Industry
How to cite: pcDNA3.1-aDTX-lumitoxin was a gift from Edward Boyden (Addgene plasmid # 51686 ; http://n2t.net/addgene:51686 ; RRID:Addgene_51686)
