[The description below was written by a language model from this plasmid's Addgene catalogue record and pLannotate feature annotations shown in this document.]
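Description:
pcDNA3.1-aDTX-lumitoxin is a 6,991 bp mammalian expression plasmid built on the pcDNA3.1+ backbone. It is maintained in E. coli as a high-copy plasmid through a ColE1/pUC-type origin and selected with ampicillin via the β-lactamase gene. The backbone also carries an f1 phage origin. An SV40 early promoter drives a neomycin/kanamycin phosphotransferase gene with an SV40 poly(A) signal, the standard pcDNA3.1 marker for G418 selection of stably transfected mammalian cells. Several short annotated hits (HIV-1 LTR, ble, lacI and bom fragments) are probably residual backbone sequence or annotation artefacts rather than functional parts.

The payload is a roughly 1.65 kb synthetic open reading frame cloned between NheI and XbaI. It is transcribed from the CMV immediate-early enhancer/promoter and terminated by the bovine growth hormone poly(A) signal. A T7 promoter lies just upstream of the insert. The annotated fusion runs, from N to C terminus, as follows: α-dendrotoxin, the green mamba peptide that blocks Kv1.1, Kv1.2 and Kv1.6 voltage-gated potassium channels, flanked by partial FLAG-like matches; a flavin-binding domain annotated as miniSOG, which is an Arabidopsis LOV-domain derivative; the PDGFRβ transmembrane domain; and a C-terminal mCherry. This layout suggests a membrane-anchored toxin held on a light-sensitive linker, with mCherry reporting expression. That reading fits the associated publication, which describes a fully genetically encoded architecture for optical control of peptide ligand concentration. The record itself gives the purpose only as expression of aDTX-lumitoxin, and it does not annotate a secretion signal or identify the exact photoreceptor variant.
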