Features (pLannotate 1.2.2; 25 found; start..end, strand, type, name):
     28..80      -  misc_feature   bom (fragment): basis of mobility region from pBR322
    235..614     +  enhancer       CMV enhancer: human cytomegalovirus immediate early enhancer
    615..818     +  promoter       CMV promoter: human cytomegalovirus (CMV) immediate early promoter
    814..847     +  LTR            5' LTR (truncated) (fragment): truncated 5' long terminal repeat (LTR) from HIV-1
    863..881     +  promoter       T7 promoter: promoter for bacteriophage T7 RNA polymerase
    949..969     +  CDS            FLAG (fragment): FLAG® epitope tag, followed by an enterokinase cleavage site
    979..1155    +  CDS            VKTHA_DENAN: Experimental evidence at protein level: Swiss-Prot protein existence level 1. Serine protease inhibitor homolog that blocks voltage-gated potassium channels (Kv1.1/KCNA1, Kv1.2/KCNA2, and Kv1.6/KCNA6) (IC(50)=0.4-150 nM) and facilitates neurotransmitter release. From Dendroaspis angusticeps (Eastern green mamba) (Naja angusticeps).
   1174..1194    +  CDS            FLAG (fragment): FLAG® epitope tag, followed by an enterokinase cleavage site
   1255..1572    +  CDS            miniSOG: miniSOG is a basic (constitutively fluorescent) cyan fluorescent protein published in 2011, derived from Arabidopsis thaliana. It requires the cofactor flavin for fluorescence.
   1684..1830    +  CDS            PDGFRβ TM domain: transmembrane domain from platelet derived growth factor receptor beta
   1840..2547    +  CDS            mCherry: mCherry is a basic (constitutively fluorescent) red fluorescent protein published in 2004, derived from Discosoma sp.. It is reported to be a very rapidly-maturing monomer with low acid sensitivity.
   2588..2812    +  polyA_signal   bGH poly(A) signal: bovine growth hormone polyadenylation signal
   2816..2837    +  promoter       SV40 promoter (fragment): SV40 enhancer and early promoter
   2858..3286    +  rep_origin     f1 ori (sequence partly withheld): f1 bacteriophage origin of replication; arrow indicates direction of (+) strand synthesis
   3300..3629    +  promoter       SV40 promoter: SV40 enhancer and early promoter
   3696..4487    +  CDS            neo: KKA2_KLEPN - Also known as kan, nptII. Experimental evidence at protein level: Swiss-Prot protein existence level 1. Resistance to kanamycin, neomycin, paromomycin, ribostamycin, butirosin and gentamicin B. From Klebsiella pneumoniae.
   4511..4669    +  CDS            ble (fragment): BLE_KLEPN - Experimental evidence at protein level: Swiss-Prot protein existence level 1. Binding protein with a strong affinity to the bleomycin family of antibiotics. Binds to CL990; an antimitotic-antibiotic compound. From Klebsiella pneumoniae.
   4664..4785    +  polyA_signal   SV40 poly(A) signal: SV40 polyadenylation signal
   4858..4874    -  protein_bind   lac operator: The lac repressor binds to the lac operator to inhibit transcription in E. coli. This inhibition can be relieved by adding lactose or isopropyl-β-D-thiogalactopyranoside (IPTG). lac repressor encoded by lacI
   4882..4912    -  promoter       lac promoter: promoter for the E. coli lac operon
   4927..4948    -  protein_bind   CAP binding site: CAP binding activates transcription in the presence of cAMP. E. coli catabolite activator protein
   4961..5053    -  CDS            lacI (fragment): lac repressor; lacI; The lac repressor binds to the lac operator to inhibit transcription in E. coli. This inhibition can be relieved by adding lactose or isopropyl-β-D-thiogalactopyranoside (IPTG).
   5236..5824    -  rep_origin     ori: high-copy-number ColE1/pMB1/pBR322/pUC origin of replication
   5995..6855    -  CDS            AmpR: β-lactamase; bla; confers resistance to ampicillin, carbenicillin, and related antibiotics
   6856..6960    -  promoter       AmpR promoter: bla
>Addgene plasmid #51686 | pcDNA3.1-aDTX-lumitoxin | depositor full sequence | sequence record 79091 | pcDNA3.1-aDTX-lumitoxin sequence 6991 bps
GACGGATCGGGAGATCTCCCGATCCCCTATGGTGCACTCTCAGTACAATCTGCTCTGATGCCGCATAGTT
AAGCCAGTATCTGCTCCCTGCTTGTGTGTTGGAGGTCGCTGAGTAGTGCGCGAGCAAAATTTAAGCTACA
ACAAGGCAAGGCTTGACCGACAATTGCATGAAGAATCTGCTTAGGGTTAGGCGTTTTGCGCTGCTTCGCG
ATGTACGGGCCAGATATACGCGTTGACATTGATTATTGACTAGTTATTAATAGTAATCAATTACGGGGTC
ATTAGTTCATAGCCCATATATGGAGTTCCGCGTTACATAACTTACGGTAAATGGCCCGCCTGGCTGACCG
CCCAACGACCCCCGCCCATTGACGTCAATAATGACGTATGTTCCCATAGTAACGCCAATAGGGACTTTCC
ATTGACGTCAATGGGTGGAGTATTTACGGTAAACTGCCCACTTGGCAGTACATCAAGTGTATCATATGCC
AAGTACGCCCCCTATTGACGTCAATGACGGTAAATGGCCCGCCTGGCATTATGCCCAGTACATGACCTTA
TGGGACTTTCCTACTTGGCAGTACATCTACGTATTAGTCATCGCTATTACCATGGTGATGCGGTTTTGGC
AGTACATCAATGGGCGTGGATAGCGGTTTGACTCACGGGGATTTCCAAGTCTCCACCCCATTGACGTCAA
TGGGAGTTTGTTTTGGCACCAAAATCAACGGGACTTTCCAAAATGTCGTAACAACTCCGCCCCATTGACG
CAAATGGGCGGTAGGCGTGTACGGTGGGAGGTCTATATAAGCAGAGCTCTCTGGCTAACTAGAGAACCCA
CTGCTTACTGGCTTATCGAAATTAATACGACTCACTATAGGGAGACCCAAGCTGGCTAGCATGAGCGCCC
TGCTGATCCTGGCCCTGGTGGGCGCCGCCGTGGCCGACTACAAGGACGACGACGACAAGCTGAAGCTTCA
GCCCAGAAGAAAGCTGTGCATCCTGCACAGAAACCCCGGCAGATGCTACGACAAGATCCCCGCCTTCTAC
TACAACCAGAAGAAGAAGCAGTGCGAGAGATTCGACTGGAGCGGCTGCGGCGGCAACAGCAACAGATTCA
AGACCATCGAGGAGTGCAGAAGAACCTGCATCGGCGGTACCGCCGCCGCCGACTACAAGGACGACGACGA
CAAGATCGACGCCGCCGCCGGCGGCGCCCTGTGCAACGAATTCTTGGCTACTACACTTGAACGTATTGAG
AAGAACTTTGTCATTACTGACCCAAGATTGCCAGATAATCCCATTATATTCGCGTCCGATAGTTTCTTGC
AGTTGACAGAATATAGCCGTGAAGAAATTTTGGGAAGAAACTGCAGGTTTCTACAAGGTCCTGAAACTGA
TCGCGCGACAGTGAGAAAAATTAGAGATGCCATAGATAACCAAACAGAGGTCACTGTTCAGCTGATTAAT
TATACAAAGAGTGGTAAAAAGTTCTGGAACCTCTTTCACTTGCAGCCTATGCGAGATCAGAAGGGAGATG
TCCAGTACTTTATTGGGGTTCAGTTGGATGGAACTGAGCATGTCCGAGATGCTGCCGAGAGAGAGGGAGT
CATGCTGATTAAGAAAACTGCAGAAAATATTGATGAGGCGGCAAAAGAACTTAGCGGCCGCGGTACTCGA
GTTGCTGTGGGCCAGGACACGCAGGAGGTCATCGTGGTGCCACACTCCTTGCCCTTTAAGGTGGTGGTGA
TCTCAGCCATCCTGGCCCTGGTGGTGCTCACCATCATCTCCCTTATCATCCTCATCATGCTTTGGCAGAA
GAAACCACGTAGGATTCGTATGGTGAGCAAGGGCGAGGAGGATAACATGGCCATCATCAAGGAGTTCATG
CGCTTCAAGGTGCACATGGAGGGCTCCGTGAACGGCCACGAGTTCGAGATCGAGGGCGAGGGCGAGGGCC
GCCCCTACGAGGGCACCCAGACCGCCAAGCTGAAGGTGACCAAGGGTGGCCCCCTGCCCTTCGCCTGGGA
CATCCTGTCCCCTCAGTTCATGTACGGCTCCAAGGCCTACGTGAAGCACCCCGCCGACATCCCCGACTAC
TTGAAGCTGTCCTTCCCCGAGGGCTTCAAGTGGGAGCGCGTGATGAACTTCGAGGACGGCGGCGTGGTGA
CCGTGACCCAGGACTCCTCCCTGCAGGACGGCGAGTTCATCTACAAGGTGAAGCTGCGCGGCACCAACTT
CCCCTCCGACGGCCCCGTAATGCAGAAGAAGACCATGGGCTGGGAGGCCTCCTCCGAGCGGATGTACCCC
GAGGACGGCGCCCTGAAGGGCGAGATCAAGCAGAGGCTGAAGCTGAAGGACGGCGGCCACTACGACGCTG
AGGTCAAGACCACCTACAAGGCCAAGAAGCCCGTGCAGCTGCCCGGCGCCTACAACGTCAACATCAAGTT
GGACATCACCTCCCACAACGAGGACTACACCATCGTGGAACAGTACGAACGCGCCGAGGGCCGCCACTCC
ACCGGCGGCATGGACGAGCTGTACAAGTAATCTAGAGGGCCCGTTTAAACCCGCTGATCAGCCTCGACTG
TGCCTTCTAGTTGCCAGCCATCTGTTGTTTGCCCCTCCCCCGTGCCTTCCTTGACCCTGGAAGGTGCCAC
TCCCACTGTCCTTTCCTAATAAAATGAGGAAATTGCATCGCATTGTCTGAGTAGGTGTCATTCTATTCTG
GGGGGTGGGGTGGGGCAGGACAGCAAGGGGGAGGATTGGGAAGACAATAGCAGGCATGCTGGGGATGCGG
TGGGCTCTATGGCTTCTGAGGCGGAAAGAACCAGCTGGGGCTCTAGGGGGTATCCCC
[124 nt withheld, positions 2858-2981]
C
[91 nt withheld, positions 2983-3073]
A
[49 nt withheld, positions 3075-3123]
CCTTTGACGTTGGAGTCCACGTTCTTT
[37 nt withheld, positions 3151-3187]
ACCCTATCTCGGTCTATTCTTTTGATTTATAAGGGATTTTGCCGATTTCGGCCTATTGGTTAAAAAATGA
GCTGATTTAACAAAAATTTAACGCGAATTAATTCTGTGGAATGTGTGTCAGTTAGGGTGTGGAAAGTCCC
CAGGCTCCCCAGCAGGCAGAAGTATGCAAAGCATGCATCTCAATTAGTCAGCAACCAGGTGTGGAAAGTC
CCCAGGCTCCCCAGCAGGCAGAAGTATGCAAAGCATGCATCTCAATTAGTCAGCAACCATAGTCCCGCCC
CTAACTCCGCCCATCCCGCCCCTAACTCCGCCCAGTTCCGCCCATTCTCCGCCCCATGGCTGACTAATTT
TTTTTATTTATGCAGAGGCCGAGGCCGCCTCTGCCTCTGAGCTATTCCAGAAGTAGTGAGGAGGCTTTTT
TGGAGGCCTAGGCTTTTGCAAAAAGCTCCCGGGAGCTTGTATATCCATTTTCGGATCTGATCAAGAGACA
GGATGAGGATCGTTTCGCATGATTGAACAAGATGGATTGCACGCAGGTTCTCCGGCCGCTTGGGTGGAGA
GGCTATTCGGCTATGACTGGGCACAACAGACAATCGGCTGCTCTGATGCCGCCGTGTTCCGGCTGTCAGC
GCAGGGGCGCCCGGTTCTTTTTGTCAAGACCGACCTGTCCGGTGCCCTGAATGAACTGCAGGACGAGGCA
GCGCGGCTATCGTGGCTGGCCACGACGGGCGTTCCTTGCGCAGCTGTGCTCGACGTTGTCACTGAAGCGG
GAAGGGACTGGCTGCTATTGGGCGAAGTGCCGGGGCAGGATCTCCTGTCATCTCACCTTGCTCCTGCCGA
GAAAGTATCCATCATGGCTGATGCAATGCGGCGGCTGCATACGCTTGATCCGGCTACCTGCCCATTCGAC
CACCAAGCGAAACATCGCATCGAGCGAGCACGTACTCGGATGGAAGCCGGTCTTGTCGATCAGGATGATC
TGGACGAAGAGCATCAGGGGCTCGCGCCAGCCGAACTGTTCGCCAGGCTCAAGGCGCGCATGCCCGACGG
CGAGGATCTCGTCGTGACCCATGGCGATGCCTGCTTGCCGAATATCATGGTGGAAAATGGCCGCTTTTCT
GGATTCATCGACTGTGGCCGGCTGGGTGTGGCGGACCGCTATCAGGACATAGCGTTGGCTACCCGTGATA
TTGCTGAAGAGCTTGGCGGCGAATGGGCTGACCGCTTCCTCGTGCTTTACGGTATCGCCGCTCCCGATTC
GCAGCGCATCGCCTTCTATCGCCTTCTTGACGAGTTCTTCTGAGCGGGACTCTGGGGTTCGAAATGACCG
ACCAAGCGACGCCCAACCTGCCATCACGAGATTTCGATTCCACCGCCGCCTTCTATGAAAGGTTGGGCTT
CGGAATCGTTTTCCGGGACGCCGGCTGGATGATCCTCCAGCGCGGGGATCTCATGCTGGAGTTCTTCGCC
CACCCCAACTTGTTTATTGCAGCTTATAATGGTTACAAATAAAGCAATAGCATCACAAATTTCACAAATA
AAGCATTTTTTTCACTGCATTCTAGTTGTGGTTTGTCCAAACTCATCAATGTATCTTATCATGTCTGTAT
ACCGTCGACCTCTAGCTAGAGCTTGGCGTAATCATGGTCATAGCTGTTTCCTGTGTGAAATTGTTATCCG
CTCACAATTCCACACAACATACGAGCCGGAAGCATAAAGTGTAAAGCCTGGGGTGCCTAATGAGTGAGCT
AACTCACATTAATTGCGTTGCGCTCACTGCCCGCTTTCCAGTCGGGAAACCTGTCGTGCCAGCTGCATTA
ATGAATCGGCCAACGCGCGGGGAGAGGCGGTTTGCGTATTGGGCGCTCTTCCGCTTCCTCGCTCACTGAC
TCGCTGCGCTCGGTCGTTCGGCTGCGGCGAGCGGTATCAGCTCACTCAAAGGCGGTAATACGGTTATCCA
CAGAATCAGGGGATAACGCAGGAAAGAACATGTGAGCAAAAGGCCAGCAAAAGGCCAGGAACCGTAAAAA
GGCCGCGTTGCTGGCGTTTTTCCATAGGCTCCGCCCCCCTGACGAGCATCACAAAAATCGACGCTCAAGT
CAGAGGTGGCGAAACCCGACAGGACTATAAAGATACCAGGCGTTTCCCCCTGGAAGCTCCCTCGTGCGCT
CTCCTGTTCCGACCCTGCCGCTTACCGGATACCTGTCCGCCTTTCTCCCTTCGGGAAGCGTGGCGCTTTC
TCATAGCTCACGCTGTAGGTATCTCAGTTCGGTGTAGGTCGTTCGCTCCAAGCTGGGCTGTGTGCACGAA
CCCCCCGTTCAGCCCGACCGCTGCGCCTTATCCGGTAACTATCGTCTTGAGTCCAACCCGGTAAGACACG
ACTTATCGCCACTGGCAGCAGCCACTGGTAACAGGATTAGCAGAGCGAGGTATGTAGGCGGTGCTACAGA
GTTCTTGAAGTGGTGGCCTAACTACGGCTACACTAGAAGAACAGTATTTGGTATCTGCGCTCTGCTGAAG
CCAGTTACCTTCGGAAAAAGAGTTGGTAGCTCTTGATCCGGCAAACAAACCACCGCTGGTAGCGGTGGTT
TTTTTGTTTGCAAGCAGCAGATTACGCGCAGAAAAAAAGGATCTCAAGAAGATCCTTTGATCTTTTCTAC
GGGGTCTGACGCTCAGTGGAACGAAAACTCACGTTAAGGGATTTTGGTCATGAGATTATCAAAAAGGATC
TTCACCTAGATCCTTTTAAATTAAAAATGAAGTTTTAAATCAATCTAAAGTATATATGAGTAAACTTGGT
CTGACAGTTACCAATGCTTAATCAGTGAGGCACCTATCTCAGCGATCTGTCTATTTCGTTCATCCATAGT
TGCCTGACTCCCCGTCGTGTAGATAACTACGATACGGGAGGGCTTACCATCTGGCCCCAGTGCTGCAATG
ATACCGCGAGACCCACGCTCACCGGCTCCAGATTTATCAGCAATAAACCAGCCAGCCGGAAGGGCCGAGC
GCAGAAGTGGTCCTGCAACTTTATCCGCCTCCATCCAGTCTATTAATTGTTGCCGGGAAGCTAGAGTAAG
TAGTTCGCCAGTTAATAGTTTGCGCAACGTTGTTGCCATTGCTACAGGCATCGTGGTGTCACGCTCGTCG
TTTGGTATGGCTTCATTCAGCTCCGGTTCCCAACGATCAAGGCGAGTTACATGATCCCCCATGTTGTGCA
AAAAAGCGGTTAGCTCCTTCGGTCCTCCGATCGTTGTCAGAAGTAAGTTGGCCGCAGTGTTATCACTCAT
GGTTATGGCAGCACTGCATAATTCTCTTACTGTCATGCCATCCGTAAGATGCTTTTCTGTGACTGGTGAG
TACTCAACCAAGTCATTCTGAGAATAGTGTATGCGGCGACCGAGTTGCTCTTGCCCGGCGTCAATACGGG
ATAATACCGCGCCACATAGCAGAACTTTAAAAGTGCTCATCATTGGAAAACGTTCTTCGGGGCGAAAACT
CTCAAGGATCTTACCGCTGTTGAGATCCAGTTCGATGTAACCCACTCGTGCACCCAACTGATCTTCAGCA
TCTTTTACTTTCACCAGCGTTTCTGGGTGAGCAAAAACAGGAAGGCAAAATGCCGCAAAAAAGGGAATAA
GGGCGACACGGAAATGTTGAATACTCATACTCTTCCTTTTTCAATATTATTGAAGCATTTATCAGGGTTA
TTGTCTCATGAGCGGATACATATTTGAATGTATTTAGAAAAATAAACAAATAGGGGTTCCGCGCACATTT
CCCCGAAAAGTGCCACCTGACGTC
