>Addgene plasmid #51686 | pcDNA3.1-aDTX-lumitoxin | addgene partial sequence | sequence record 80181 | BGH-rev 5'-TAGAAGGCACAGTCGAGG-3'
GTTTAAACGGGCCCTCTAGATTACTTGTACAGCTCGTCCATGCCGCCGGTGGAGTGGCGGCCCTCGGCGC
GTTCGTACTGTTCCACGATGGTGTAGTCCTCGTTGTGGGAGGTGATGTCCAACTTGATGTTGACGTTGTA
GGCGCCGGGCAGCTGCACGGGCTTCTTGGCCTTGTAGGTGGTCTTGACCTCAGCGTCGTAGTGGCCGCCG
TCCTTCAGCTTCAGCCTCTGCTTGATCTCGCCCTTCAGGGCGCCGTCCTCGGGGTACATCCGCTCGGAGG
AGGCCTCCCAGCCCATGGTCTTCTTCTGCATTACGGGGCCGTCGGAGGGGAAGTTGGTGCCGCGCAGCTT
CACCTTGTAGATGAACTCGCCGTCCTGCAGGGAGGAGTCCTGGGTCACGGTCACCACGCCGCCGTCCTCG
AAGTTCATCACGCGCTCCCACTTGAAGCCCTCGGGGAAGGACAGCTTCAAGTAGTCGGGGATGTCGGCGG
GGTGCTTCACGTAGGCCTTGGAGCCGTACATGAACTGAGGGGACAGGATGTCCCAGGCGAAGGGCAGGGG
GCCACCCTTGGTCACCTTCAGCTTGGCGGTCTGGGTGCCCTCGTAGGGGCGGCCCTCGCCCTCGCCCTCG
ATCTCGAACTCGTGGCCGTTCACGGAGCCCTCCATGTGCACCTTGAAGCGCATGAACTCCTTGATGATGG
CCATGTTATCCTCCTCGCCCTTGCTCACCATACGAATCCTACGTGGTTTCTTCTGCCAAAGCATGATGAG
GATGATAAGGGAGATGATGGTGAGCACCACCAGGGCCAGGATGGCTGAGATCACCACCACCTTAAAGGGC
AAGGAGTGTGGCACCACGATGACCTCCTGCGTGTCCTGGCCCACAGCAACTCGAGTACCGCGGCCGCTAA
GTTCTTTTGCCGCCTCATCAATATTTTCTGCAGTTTTCTTAATCAGCATGACTCCCTCTCTCTCGGCAGC
ATCTCGGACATGCTCAGTTCCATC
