>Addgene plasmid #51686 | pcDNA3.1-aDTX-lumitoxin | addgene partial sequence | sequence record 80184 | mCherry-R 5'-TTGGTCACCTTCAGCTTGG-3'
CTCGTAGGGGCGGCCCTCGCCCTCGCCCTCGATCTCGAACTCGTGGCCGTTCACGGAGCCCTCCATGTGC
ACCTTGAAGCGCATGAACTCCTTGATGATGGCCATGTTATCCTCCTCGCCCTTGCTCACCATACGAATCC
TACGTGGTTTCTTCTGCCAAAGCATGATGAGGATGATAAGGGAGATGATGGTGAGCACCACCAGGGCCAG
GATGGCTGAGATCACCACCACCTTAAAGGGCAAGGAGTGTGGCACCACGATGACCTCCTGCGTGTCCTGG
CCCACAGCAACTCGAGTACCGCGGCCGCTAAGTTCTTTTGCCGCCTCATCAATATTTTCTGCAGTTTTCT
TAATCAGCATGACTCCCTCTCTCTCGGCAGCATCTCGGACATGCTCAGTTCCATCCAACTGAACCCCAAT
AAAGTACTGGACATCTCCCTTCTGATCTCGCATAGGCTGCAAGTGAAAGAGGTTCCAGAACTTTTTACCA
CTCTTTGTATAATTAATCAGCTGAACAGTGACCTCTGTTTGGTTATCTATGGCATCTCTAATTTTTCTCA
CTGTCGCGCGATCAGTTTCAGGACCTTGTAGAAACCTGCAGTTTCTTCCCAAAATTTCTTCACGGCTATA
TTCTGTCAACTGCAAGAAACTATCGGACGCGAATATAATGGGATTATCTGGCAATCTTGGGTCAGTAATG
ACAAAGTTCTTCTCAATACGTTCAAGTGTAGTAGCCAAGAATTCGTTGCACAGGGCGCCGCCGGCGGCGG
CGTCGATCTTGTCGTCGTCGTCCTTGTAGTCGGCGGCGGCGGTACCGCCGATGCAGGTTCTTCTGCACTC
CTCGATGGTCTTGAATCTGTTGCTGTTGCCGCCGCAGCCGCTCCAGTCGAATCTCTCGCACTGCTTCTTC
TTCTGGTTGTAGTAGAAGGCGGGGATCTTGTCGTAGCATCTGCCGGGGTTTCTGTGCAGGATGCACAGCT
TTCTTCTGGGCTGAAGC
