>Addgene plasmid #51686 | pcDNA3.1-aDTX-lumitoxin | addgene partial sequence | sequence record 80186 | CMV-F 5'-CGCAAATGGGCGGTAGGCGTG-3'
CTATATAAGCAGAGCTCTCTGGCTAACTAGAGAACCCACTGCTTACTGGCTTATCGAAATTAATACGACT
CACTATAGGGAGACCCAAGCTGGCTAGCATGAGCGCCCTGCTGATCCTGGCCCTGGTGGGCGCCGCCGTG
GCCGACTACAAGGACGACGACGACAAGCTGAAGCTTCAGCCCAGAAGAAAGCTGTGCATCCTGCACAGAA
ACCCCGGCAGATGCTACGACAAGATCCCCGCCTTCTACTACAACCAGAAGAAGAAGCAGTGCGAGAGATT
CGACTGGAGCGGCTGCGGCGGCAACAGCAACAGATTCAAGACCATCGAGGAGTGCAGAAGAACCTGCATC
GGCGGTACCGCCGCCGCCGACTACAAGGACGACGACGACAAGATCGACGCCGCCGCCGGCGGCGCCCTGT
GCAACGAATTCTTGGCTACTACACTTGAACGTATTGAGAAGAACTTTGTCATTACTGACCCAAGATTGCC
AGATAATCCCATTATATTCGCGTCCGATAGTTTCTTGCAGTTGACAGAATATAGCCGTGAAGAAATTTTG
GGAAGAAACTGCAGGTTTCTACAAGGTCCTGAAACTGATCGCGCGACAGTGAGAAAAATTAGAGATGCCA
TAGATAACCAAACAGAGGTCACTGTTCAGCTGATTAATTATACAAAGAGTGGTAAAAAGTTCTGGAACCT
CTTTCACTTGCAGCCTATGCGAGATCAGAAGGGAGATGTCCAGTACTTTATTGGGGTTCAGTTGGATGGA
ACTGAGCATGTCCGAGATGCTGCCGAGAGAGAGGGAGTCATGCTGATTAAGAAAACTGCAGAAAATATTG
ATGAGGCGGCAAAAGAACTTAGCGGCCGCGGTACTCGAGTTGCTGTGGGCCAGGACACGCAGGAGGTCAT
CGTGGTGCCACACTCCTTGCCCTTTAAGGTGGTGGTGATCTCAGCCATCCTGGCCCTGGTGGTGCTCACC
ATCATCTCCCTTATCATCCTCATCATGCTTTGGCAGAAGAAACCACGTAGGATTCGTATGGTGAGCAAGG
GCGAGGAGGATAACATGGCCATCATCAAGGAGTTCATGCGCTTCAAGGTGCACAT
